>Addgene plasmid #223778 | pFastBac-Dual_BNIP3(1-158aa)-THROMBIN-GST (W18A/L21A; deltaLIR) | addgene full sequence | sequence record 448405 | Addgene NGS Result
TTCTCTGTCACAGAATGAAAATTTTTCTGTCATCTCTTCGTTATTAATGTTTGTAATTGACTGAATATCA
ACGCTTATTTGCAGCCTGAATGGCGAATGGG
[124 nt withheld, positions 102-225]
C
[91 nt withheld, positions 227-317]
A
[49 nt withheld, positions 319-367]
CCTTTGACGTTGGAGTCCACGTTCTT
[37 nt withheld, positions 394-430]
ACCCTATCTCGGTCTATTCTTTTGATTTATAAGGGATTTTGCCGATTTCGGCCTATTGGTTAAAAAATGA
GCTGATTTAACAAAAATTTAACGCGAATTTTAACAAAATATTAACGCTTACAATTTAGGTGGCACTTTTC
GGGGAAATGTGCGCGGAACCCCTATTTGTTTATTTTTCTAAATACATTCAAATATGTATCCGCTCATGAG
ACAATAACCCTGATAAATGCTTCAATAATATTGAAAAAGGAAGAGTATGAGTATTCAACATTTCCGTGTC
GCCCTTATTCCCTTTTTTGCGGCATTTTGCCTTCCTGTTTTTGCTCACCCAGAAACGCTGGTGAAAGTAA
AAGATGCTGAAGATCAGTTGGGTGCACGAGTGGGTTACATCGAACTGGATCTCAACAGCGGTAAGATCCT
TGAGAGTTTTCGCCCCGAAGAACGTTTTCCAATGATGAGCACTTTTAAAGTTCTGCTATGTGGCGCGGTA
TTATCCCGTATTGACGCCGGGCAAGAGCAACTCGGTCGCCGCATACACTATTCTCAGAATGACTTGGTTG
AGTACTCACCAGTCACAGAAAAGCATCTTACGGATGGCATGACAGTAAGAGAATTATGCAGTGCTGCCAT
AACCATGAGTGATAACACTGCGGCCAACTTACTTCTGACAACGATCGGAGGACCGAAGGAGCTAACCGCT
TTTTTGCACAACATGGGGGATCATGTAACTCGCCTTGATCGTTGGGAACCGGAGCTGAATGAAGCCATAC
CAAACGACGAGCGTGACACCACGATGCCTGTAGCAATGGCAACAACGTTGCGCAAACTATTAACTGGCGA
ACTACTTACTCTAGCTTCCCGGCAACAATTAATAGACTGGATGGAGGCGGATAAAGTTGCAGGACCACTT
CTGCGCTCGGCCCTTCCGGCTGGCTGGTTTATTGCTGATAAATCTGGAGCCGGTGAGCGTGGGTCTCGCG
GTATCATTGCAGCACTGGGGCCAGATGGTAAGCCCTCCCGTATCGTAGTTATCTACACGACGGGGAGTCA
GGCAACTATGGATGAACGAAATAGACAGATCGCTGAGATAGGTGCCTCACTGATTAAGCATTGGTAACTG
TCAGACCAAGTTTACTCATATATACTTTAGATTGATTTAAAACTTCATTTTTAATTTAAAAGGATCTAGG
TGAAGATCCTTTTTGATAATCTCATGACCAAAATCCCTTAACGTGAGTTTTCGTTCCACTGAGCGTCAGA
CCCCGTAGAAAAGATCAAAGGATCTTCTTGAGATCCTTTTTTTCTGCGCGTAATCTGCTGCTTGCAAACA
AAAAAACCACCGCTACCAGCGGTGGTTTGTTTGCCGGATCAAGAGCTACCAACTCTTTTTCCGAAGGTAA
CTGGCTTCAGCAGAGCGCAGATACCAAATACTGTTCTTCTAGTGTAGCCGTAGTTAGGCCACCACTTCAA
GAACTCTGTAGCACCGCCTACATACCTCGCTCTGCTAATCCTGTTACCAGTGGCTGCTGCCAGTGGCGAT
AAGTCGTGTCTTACCGGGTTGGACTCAAGACGATAGTTACCGGATAAGGCGCAGCGGTCGGGCTGAACGG
GGGGTTCGTGCACACAGCCCAGCTTGGAGCGAACGACCTACACCGAACTGAGATACCTACAGCGTGAGCT
ATGAGAAAGCGCCACGCTTCCCGAAGGGAGAAAGGCGGACAGGTATCCGGTAAGCGGCAGGGTCGGAACA
GGAGAGCGCACGAGGGAGCTTCCAGGGGGAAACGCCTGGTATCTTTATAGTCCTGTCGGGTTTCGCCACC
TCTGACTTGAGCGTCGATTTTTGTGATGCTCGTCAGGGGGGCGGAGCCTATGGAAAAACGCCAGCAACGC
GGCCTTTTTACGGTTCCTGGCCTTTTGCTGGCCTTTTGCTCACATGTTCTTTCCTGCGTTATCCCCTGAT
TCTGTGGATAACCGTATTACCGCCTTTGAGTGAGCTGATACCGCTCGCCGCAGCCGAACGACCGAGCGCA
GCGAGTCAGTGAGCGAGGAAGCGGAAGAGCGCCTGATGCGGTATTTTCTCCTTACGCATCTGTGCGGTAT
TTCACACCGCATAGACCAGCCGCGTAACCTGGCAAAATCGGTTACGGTTGAGTAATAAATGGATGCCCTG
CGTAAGCGGGTGTGGGCGGACAATAAAGTCTTAAACTGAACAAAATAGATCTAAACTATGACAATAAAGT
CTTAAACTAGACAGAATAGTTGTAAACTGAAATCAGTCCAGTTATGCTGTGAAAAAGCATACTGGACTTT
TGTTATGGCTAAAGCAAACTCTTCATTTTCTGAAGTGCAAATTGCCCGTCGTATTAAAGAGGGGCGTGGC
CAAGGGCATGGTAAAGACTATATTCGCGGCGTTGTGACAATTTACCGAACAACTCCGCGGCCGGGAAGCC
GATCTCGGCTTGAACGAATTGTTAGGTGGCGGTACTTGGGTCGATATCAAAGTGCATCACTTCTTCCCGT
ATGCCCAACTTTGTATAGAGAGCCACTGCGGGATCGTCACCGTAATCTGCTTGCACGTAGATCACATAAG
CACCAAGCGCGTTGGCCTCATGCTTGAGGAGATTGATGAGCGCGGTGGCAATGCCCTGCCTCCGGTGCTC
GCCGGAGACTGCGAGATCATAGATATAGATCTCACTACGCGGCTGCTCAAACTTGGGCAGAACGTAAGCC
GCGAGAGCGCCAACAACCGCTTCTTGGTCGAAGGCAGCAAGCGCGATGAATGTCTTACTACGGAGCAAGT
TCCCGAGGTAATCGGAGTCCGGCTGATGTTGGGAGTAGGTGGCTACGTCTCCGAACTCACGACCGAAAAG
ATCAAGAGCAGCCCGCATGGATTTGACTTGGTCAGGGCCGAGCCTACATGTGCGAATGATGCCCATACTT
GAGCCACCTAACTTTGTTTTAGGGCGACTGCCCTGCTGCGTAACATCGTTGCTGCTGCGTAACATCGTTG
CTGCTCCATAACATCAAACATCGACCCACGGCGTAACGCGCTTGCTGCTTGGATGCCCGAGGCATAGACT
GTACAAAAAAACAGTCATAACAAGCCATGAAAACCGCCACTGCGCCGTTACCACCGCTGCGTTCGGTCAA
GGTTCTGGACCAGTTGCGTGAGCGCATACGCTACTTGCATTACAGTTTACGAACCGAACAGGCTTATGTC
AACTGGGTTCGTGCCTTCATCCGTTTCCACGGTGTGCGTCACCCGGCAACCTTGGGCAGCAGCGAAGTCG
AGGCATTTCTGTCCTGGCTGGCGAACGAGCGCAAGGTTTCGGTCTCCACGCATCGTCAGGCATTGGCGGC
CTTGCTGTTCTTCTACGGCAAGGTGCTGTGCACGGATCTGCCCTTGCTTCAGGAGATCGGTAGACCTCGG
CCGTCGCGGCGCTTGCCGGTGGTGCTGACCCCGGATGAAGTGGTTCGCATCCTCGGTTTTCTGGAAGGCG
AGCATCGTTTGTTCGCCCAGGACTCTAGCTATAGTTCTAGTGGTTGGCTACGTACCCGTAGTGGCTATGG
CAGGGCTTGCCGCCCCGACGTTGGCTGCGAGCCCTGGGCCTTCACCCGAACTTGGGGGTTGGGGTGGGGA
AAAGGAAGAAACGCGGGCGTATTGGTCCCAATGGGGTCTCGGTGGGGTATCGACAGAGTGCCAGCCCTGG
GACCGAACCCCGCGTTTATGAACAAACGACCCAACACCCGTGCGTTTTATTCTGTCTTTTTATTGCCGTC
ATAGCGCGGGTTCCTTCCGGTATTGTCTCCTTCCGTGTTTCAGTTAGCCTCCCCCATCTCCCGGTACCGC
ATGCTATGCATCAGCTGCTAGCACCATGGCTCGAGATCCCGGGTGATCAAGTCTTCGTCGAGTGATTGTA
AATAAAATGTAATTTACAGTATAGTATTTTAATTAATATACAAATGATTTGATAATAATTCTTATTTAAC
TATAATATATTGTGTTGGGTTGAATTAAAGGTCCGTATACTCCGGAATATTAATAGATCATGGAGATAAT
TAAAATGATAACCATCTCGCAAATAAATAAGTATTTTACTGTTTTCGTAACAGTTTTGTAATAAAAAAAC
CTATAAATATTCCGGATTATTCATACCGTCCCACCATCGGGCGCGGATCCATGTCACAAAACGGGGCGCC
CGGAATGCAAGAGGAGAGTTTACAAGGCAGTGCTGTTGAGGCTCACTTTTCAAACAATGGCAATGGGGGT
TCAGTACCCGCCTCAGTTAGTATATACAATGGTGATATGGAAAAAATACTCTTAGATGCACAGCACGAAT
CTGGTCGCAGTTCCTCCAAGTCCTCCCATTGTGATTCGCCCCCAAGGAGCCAAACCCCGCAGGACACCAA
TCGGGCTTCTGAAACAGATACGCATAGCATCGGGGAGAAAAACAGCTCTCAATCTGAAGAAGATGACATT
GAACGGAGGAAGGAAGTGGAAAGCATTTTGAAGAAAAATTCGGACTGGATATGGGACTGGTCAAGTCGCC
CGGAGAATATTCCACCTAAAGAATTCCTTTTTAAGCATCCCAAGCGGACGGCAACGCTTTCTATGCGAAA
CACGTCAGTAATGAAAAAAGGAGGCATATTTTCGGGCTCGTTAGTCCCTAGAGGGAGCGGCGGTTCGCCA
ATCCTAGGTTATTGGAAAATAAAGGGTCTGGTTCAACCTACCCGCCTTCTTCTAGAATATTTGGAGGAAA
AATATGAAGAGCACTTGTACGAACGTGACGAGGGAGATAAGTGGAGGAACAAAAAATTCGAGCTAGGCCT
TGAGTTCCCGAACCTCCCGTACTATATCGATGGTGATGTGAAGCTTACACAGTCGATGGCTATCATTCGA
TATATAGCTGACAAGCACAATATGTTGGGCGGATGCCCTAAGGAAAGAGCGGAGATCAGCATGTTAGAGG
GGGCGGTATTAGACATCAGATACGGAGTGTCTCGTATAGCATATAGTAAGGACTTCGAGACACTCAAAGT
TGATTTTTTATCCAAACTACCAGAGATGCTGAAGATGTTTGAAGACCGTTTGTGTCATAAAACTTACCTG
AACGGGGACCACGTCACTCATCCCGATTTTATGCTCTATGATGCCCTAGATGTAGTCCTATACATGGACC
CAATGTGTCTCGATGCCTTCCCTAAGTTGGTGTGCTTTAAGAAACGAATCGAGGCAATTCCACAGATTGA
CAAGTACCTCAAGTCTTCCAAATATATTGCTTGGCCCCTGCAGGGATGGCAGGCCACTTTCGGGGGAGGT
GACCATCCTCCGAAATGAGAATTCAAAGGCCTACGTCGACGAGCTCACTAGTCGCGGCCGCTTTCGAATC
TAGAGCCTGCAGTCTCGACAAGCTTGTCGAGAAGTACTAGAGGATCATAATCAGCCATACCACATTTGTA
GAGGTTTTACTTGCTTTAAAAAACCTCCCACACCTCCCCCTGAACCTGAAACATAAAATGAATGCAATTG
TTGTTGTTAACTTGTTTATTGCAGCTTATAATGGTTACAAATAAAGCAATAGCATCACAAATTTCACAAA
TAAAGCATTTTTTTCACTGCATTCTAGTTGTGGTTTGTCCAAACTCATCAATGTATCTTATCATGTCTGG
ATCTGATCACTGCTTGAGCCTAGGAGATCCGAACCAGATAAGTGAAATCTAGTTCCAAACTATTTTGTCA
TTTTTAATTTTCGTATTAGCTTACGACGCTACACCCAGTTCCCATCTATTTTGTCACTCTTCCCTAAATA
ATCCTTAAAAACTCCATTTCCACCCCTCCCAGTTCCCAACTATTTTGTCCGCCCACAGCGGGGCATTTTT
CTTCCTGTTATGTTTTTAATCAAACATCCTGCCAACTCCATGTGACAAACCGTCATCTTCGGCTACTTT
Features (pLannotate 1.2.2; 18 found; start..end, strand, type, name):
     81..97      +  CDS            lacZα (fragment): LacZα fragment of β-galactosidase; lacZ fragment
    102..556     +  rep_origin     f1 ori (sequence partly withheld): f1 bacteriophage origin of replication; arrow indicates direction of (+) strand synthesis
    582..686     +  promoter       AmpR promoter: bla
    687..1547    +  CDS            AmpR: β-lactamase; bla; confers resistance to ampicillin, carbenicillin, and related antibiotics
   1718..2306    +  rep_origin     ori: high-copy-number ColE1/pMB1/pBR322/pUC origin of replication
   2492..2543    -  misc_feature   bom (fragment): basis of mobility region from pBR322
   2611..2835    -  mobile_element Tn7R: mini-Tn7 element (right end of the Tn7 transposon) Tn7
   2902..3435    -  CDS            GmR: gentamycin acetyltransferase; aacC1; confers resistance to gentamycin
   3624..3652    -  promoter       Pc promoter: intI1 (promoter lies within the coding sequence); class 1 integron promoter
   3630..3989    -  CDS            YPR2_ECOLX (fragment): Protein predicted: Swiss-Prot protein existence level 4. From Escherichia coli.
   4160..4208    -  polyA_signal   HSV TK poly(A) signal: herpes simplex virus thymidine kinase polyadenylation signal (Cole and Stacy, 1985)
   4344..4453    -  promoter       p10 promoter: baculovirus promoter for expression in insect cells
   4477..4568    +  promoter       polyhedrin promoter: polh from Autographa californica; promoter for the baculovirus polyhedrin gene
   4611..5084    +  CDS            Bnip3 (fragment): BNIP3_MOUSE - Also known as Nip3. Experimental evidence at protein level: Swiss-Prot protein existence level 1. Apoptosis-inducing protein that can overcome BCL2 suppression. May play a role in repartitioning calcium between the two major intracellular calcium stores in association with BCL2 (By similarity). Involved in mitochondrial quality control via its interaction with SPATA18/MIEAP: in response to mitochondrial damage, participates in mitochondrial protein catabolic process (also named MALM) leading to the degradation of damaged proteins inside mitochondria. The physical interaction of S
   5115..5765    +  CDS            GST26_SCHJA: Experimental evidence at protein level: Swiss-Prot protein existence level 1. GST isoenzymes appear to play a central role in the parasite detoxification system. Other functions are also suspected including a role in increasing the solubility of haematin in the parasite gut. From Schistosoma japonicum (Blood fluke).
   5863..5946    +  CDS            large T antigen (fragment): large T antigen from SV40 (simian virus 40)
   5969..6103    +  polyA_signal   SV40 poly(A) signal: SV40 polyadenylation signal
   6132..6297    -  mobile_element Tn7L: mini-Tn7 element (left end of the Tn7 transposon) Tn7
