[The description below was written by a language model from this plasmid's Addgene catalogue record and pLannotate feature annotations shown in this document.]
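Description:
pFastBac-Dual_BNIP3(1-158aa)-THROMBIN-GST (W18A/L21A; deltaLIR) is a 6,379-nt baculovirus donor plasmid built on the pFastBac Dual (pFBD) backbone for producing recombinant protein in insect cells. In bacteria it replicates from a high-copy ColE1/pUC-type origin and is selected with ampicillin through the AmpR (β-lactamase) cassette. An f1 origin is also present. The expression region lies between the Tn7L and Tn7R ends of a mini-Tn7 element, together with a gentamicin resistance gene driven by the Pc integron promoter. In pFastBac-type vectors this arrangement lets the cassette and the gentamicin marker transpose together into a baculovirus bacmid, which is then used to generate recombinant virus.

The backbone carries two divergent late baculoviral promoters. The polyhedrin promoter drives the insert and terminates at an SV40 poly(A) signal. The p10 promoter faces the opposite way toward an HSV TK poly(A) signal, and no coding feature is annotated between them, so that position appears to be empty. The insert encodes residues 1–158 of human BNIP3, described as the soluble part of the protein. The annotation tool matched it to the mouse orthologue, but the catalogue lists it as human. It carries W18A and L21A substitutions, which the record describes as ablating the LIR (LC3-interacting region) motif. The fragment is fused at its C terminus to Schistosoma japonicum GST through a thrombin cleavage site, allowing glutathione affinity purification and optional proteolytic removal of the tag. The stated purpose is expression of recombinant protein for purification, and the associated work concerns reconstitution of BNIP3/NIX mitophagy initiation. In that setting a LIR-deficient variant would plausibly serve as a binding-defective comparison to the wild-type protein, although the record does not say so.
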