Addgene plasmid #223778: pFastBac-Dual_BNIP3(1-158aa)-THROMBIN-GST (W18A/L21A; deltaLIR)
Purpose: Expression of recombinant protein for purification
Depositing lab: Sascha Martens. Depositing organization: University of Vienna. Publication: Reconstitution of BNIP3/NIX-mitophagy initiation reveals hierarchical flexibility of the autophagy machinery. Adriaenssens E, Schaar S, Cook ASI, Stuke JFM, Sawa-Makarska J, Nguyen TN, Ren X, Schuschnig M, Romanov J, Khuu G, Uoselis L, Lazarou M, Hummer G, Hurley JH, Martens S. Nat Cell Biol. 2025 Jul 25. doi: 10.1038/s41556-025-01712-y. PubMed 40715440.
Backbone
  Vector backbone: pFBD
  Vector type: Insect Expression
Growth in bacteria
  Bacterial resistance: Ampicillin, 100 μg/mL
  Growth temperature: 37°C
  Growth strain: DH5alpha
  Copy number: Unknown
Gene/Insert
  Gene/Insert name: BNIP3 soluble part
  Species: H. sapiens (human)
  Mutation: W18A/L21A; deletion of LIR
  Entrez Gene: BNIP3 (a.k.a. HABON, NIP3)
  Tag / fusion protein: Thrombin cleavage-GST (C terminal on insert)
  Cloning method: Gibson Cloning
Terms and licenses: Academic/Nonprofit Terms; Industry Terms: Not Available to Industry
Depositor comments: Internal #: SMc2445 . Please visit https://doi.org/10.1101/2024.08.28.609967 for bioRxiv preprint.
How to cite: pFastBac-Dual_BNIP3(1-158aa)-THROMBIN-GST (W18A/L21A; deltaLIR) was a gift from Sascha Martens (Addgene plasmid # 223778 ; http://n2t.net/addgene:223778 ; RRID:Addgene_223778)
